LOCUS       Exported 4098 bp ds-DNA circular SYN 12-MAY-2021
DEFINITION  PcaUAM + P3B5B-YFP Reporter. DHBA sensor for use in non-Marionette
            strain..
ACCESSION   .
VERSION     .
KEYWORDS    pAJM.690
SOURCE      synthetic DNA construct
  ORGANISM  synthetic DNA construct
REFERENCE   1 (bases 1 to 4098)
  AUTHORS   Meyer AJ, Segall-Shapiro TH, Glassey E, Zhang J, Voigt CA
  TITLE     Escherichia coli ""Marionette"" strains with 12 highly optimized
            small-molecule sensors.
  JOURNAL   Nat Chem Biol. 2018 Nov 26. pii: 10.1038/s41589-018-0168-3. doi:
            10.1038/s41589-018-0168-3.
  PUBMED    30478458
REFERENCE   2 (bases 1 to 4098)
  AUTHORS   .
  TITLE     Direct Submission
  JOURNAL   Exported May 12, 2021 from SnapGene Server 1.1.58
            http://www.snapgene.com
FEATURES             Location/Qualifiers
     source          1..4098
                     /organism="synthetic DNA construct"
                     /mol_type="other DNA"
     misc_RNA        1..50
                     /label=sTRSV HHRz
                     /note="hammerhead ribozyme from the tobacco ringspot virus
                     satellite RNA (Khvorova et al., 2003)"
     CDS             100..819
                     /codon_start=1
                     /product="enhanced YFP"
                     /label=EYFP
                     /note="mammalian codon-optimized"
                     /translation="MVSKGEELFTGVVPILVELDGDVNGHKFSVSGEGEGDATYGKLTL
                     KFICTTGKLPVPWPTLVTTFGYGLQCFARYPDHMKLHDFFKSAMPEGYVQERTIFFKDD
                     GNYKTRAEVKFEGDTLVNRIELKGIDFKEDGNILGHKLEYNYNSHNVYIMADKQKNGIK
                     VNFKIRHNIEDGSVQLADHYQQNTPIGDGPVLLPDNHYLSYQSALSKDPNEKRDHMVLL
                     EFVTAAGITLGMDELYK"
     primer_bind     complement(145..166)
                     /label=EGFP-N
                     /note="EGFP, reverse primer"
     primer_bind     complement(406..425)
                     /label=EXFP-R
                     /note="For distinguishing EGFP variants, reverse primer"
     primer_bind     753..774
                     /label=EGFP-C
                     /note="EGFP, forward primer"
     primer_bind     complement(1998..2017)
                     /label=pBRrevBam
                     /note="pBR322 vectors, tet region, downstream of BamHI,
                     reverse primer"
     rep_origin      complement(2382..2927)
                     /direction=LEFT
                     /label=p15A ori
                     /note="Plasmids containing the medium-copy-number p15A
                     origin of replication can be propagated in E. coli cells
                     that contain a second plasmid with the ColE1 origin. "
     primer_bind     complement(2462..2481)
                     /label=pBR322ori-F
                     /note="pBR322 origin, forward primer"
     CDS             complement(3016..3831)
                     /codon_start=1
                     /gene="aph(3')-Ia"
                     /product="aminoglycoside phosphotransferase"
                     /label=KanR
                     /note="confers resistance to kanamycin in bacteria or G418
                     (Geneticin(R)) in eukaryotes"
                     /translation="MSHIQRETSCSRPRLNSNMDADLYGYKWARDNVGQSGATIYRLYG
                     KPDAPELFLKHGKGSVANDVTDEMVRLNWLTEFMPLPTIKHFIRTPDDAWLLTTAIPGK
                     TAFQVLEEYPDSGENIVDALAVFLRRLHSIPVCNCPFNSDRVFRLAQAQSRMNNGLVDA
                     SDFDDERNGWPVEQVWKEMHKLLPFSPDSVVTHGDFSLDNLIFDEGKLIGCIDVGRVGI
                     ADRYQDLAILWNCLGEFSPSLQKRLFQKYGIDNPDMNKLQFHLMLDEFF"
     primer_bind     3739..3758
                     /label=Kan-R
                     /note="Kanamycin resistance gene, reverse primer"
     primer_bind     3823..3842
                     /label=pENTR-R
                     /note="pENTR vectors, reverse primer"
ORIGIN
        1 ctgtcaccgg atgtgctttc cggtctgatg agtccgtgag gacgaaacag cctctacaaa
       61 taattttgtt taatactaga gaaagagggg aaatactaga tggtgagcaa gggcgaggag
      121 ctgttcaccg gggtggtgcc catcctggtc gagctggacg gcgacgtaaa cggccacaag
      181 ttcagcgtgt ccggcgaggg cgagggcgat gccacctacg gcaagctgac cctgaagttc
      241 atctgcacca caggcaagct gcccgtgccc tggcccaccc tcgtgaccac cttcggctac
      301 ggcctgcaat gcttcgcccg ctaccccgac cacatgaagc tgcacgactt cttcaagtcc
      361 gccatgcccg aaggctacgt ccaggagcgc accatcttct tcaaggacga cggcaactac
      421 aagacccgcg ccgaggtgaa gttcgagggc gacaccctgg tgaaccgcat cgagctgaag
      481 ggcatcgact tcaaggagga cggcaacatc ctggggcaca agctggagta caactacaac
      541 agccacaacg tctatatcat ggccgacaag cagaagaacg gcatcaaggt gaacttcaag
      601 atccgccaca acatcgagga cggcagcgtg cagctcgccg accactacca gcagaacacc
      661 ccaatcggcg acggccccgt gctgctgccc gacaaccact accttagcta ccagtccgcc
      721 ctgagcaaag accccaacga gaagcgcgat cacatggtcc tgctggagtt cgtgaccgcc
      781 gccgggatca ctctcggcat ggacgagctg tacaagtaac tcggtaccaa attccagaaa
      841 agaggcctcc cgaaaggggg gccttttttc gttttggtcc aatggcggcg cgccatcgaa
      901 tggtgcaaaa cctttcgcgg tatggcatga tagcgcccgg aagagagtca attcagggag
      961 gtgaatatgt ggtcgaacat ggatgacaag aaagtgaaag aggagaatat tctgcacaat
     1021 tccaccaaca agaagatcat ccgccacgaa gattttgtag ccggcattag caaagggatg
     1081 gcgattctgg attcgtttgg tacagatcgt catcgcctca atatcaccat ggccgcagag
     1141 aaaaccggta tgacacgtgc agcagctcgt cgccacctgc ttactctgga gtatctgggc
     1201 tatctggaaa gtgacggcca ctacttctac ttaactccca aaatcctgaa attcagtggt
     1261 tcatatttgg gtggtgctca attgccgaaa atttcccaac cactgttgaa cttgcttacg
     1321 acccagacca gcctgattta cagcgtgatg gtgttggatg gctatgaagc cattaccatt
     1381 gcgcgttctg ccgctcatca gcaaaccgac cgcgttaacc cgtatggttt acatctcggg
     1441 aatcgcttac cagcgcatac aacgtcagcg ggcaaaatcc tgttagcgta tttggatgac
     1501 catgcccagc aagagtggct caatcagtac cctctgcaac ggctcacgaa atacacgtat
     1561 accaaccaca tcgactttct gcgccttttg agtgaaatca aggaacaggg ttggtgctat
     1621 agttcggaag aacacgaact gggagtacac gcccttgcgg ttccgattta cggacagcag
     1681 tctcgcgtcg tagcggcact gaacattgtc agcccgacaa tgcggaccac gaaagaatac
     1741 ctgattcagc atattctgcc gttactgcaa gaaactgcgc gtgaattgcg caatatcctg
     1801 taatgataag gatcctaatt ggtaacgaat cagacaattg acggctcgag ggagtagcat
     1861 agggtttgca gaatccctgc ttcgtccatt tgacaggcac attatgcatc gatgataagc
     1921 tgtcaaacat gagcagatcc tctacgccgg acgcatcgtg gccggcatca ccggcgccac
     1981 aggtgcggtt gctggcgcct atatcgccga catcaccgat ggggaagatc gggctcgcca
     2041 cttcgggctc atgagcaaat attttatctg aggtgcttcc tcgctcactg actcgctgca
     2101 cgaggcagac ctcagcgcta gcggagtgta tactggctta ctatgttggc actgatgagg
     2161 gtgtcagtga agtgcttcat gtggcaggag aaaaaaggct gcaccggtgc gtcagcagaa
     2221 tatgtgatac aggatatatt ccgcttcctc gctcactgac tcgctacgct cggtcgttcg
     2281 actgcggcga gcggaaatgg cttacgaacg gggcggagat ttcctggaag atgccaggaa
     2341 gatacttaac agggaagtga gagggccgcg gcaaagccgt ttttccatag gctccgcccc
     2401 cctgacaagc atcacgaaat ctgacgctca aatcagtggt ggcgaaaccc gacaggacta
     2461 taaagatacc aggcgtttcc ccctggcggc tccctcgtgc gctctcctgt tcctgccttt
     2521 cggtttaccg gtgtcattcc gctgttatgg ccgcgtttgt ctcattccac gcctgacact
     2581 cagttccggg taggcagttc gctccaagct ggactgtatg cacgaacccc ccgttcagtc
     2641 cgaccgctgc gccttatccg gtaactatcg tcttgagtcc aacccggaaa gacatgcaaa
     2701 agcaccactg gcagcagcca ctggtaattg atttagagga gttagtcttg aagtcatgcg
     2761 ccggttaagg ctaaactgaa aggacaagtt ttggtgactg cgctcctcca agccagttac
     2821 ctcggttcaa agagttggta gctcagagaa ccttcgaaaa accgccctgc aaggcggttt
     2881 tttcgttttc agagcaagag attacgcgca gaccaaaacg atctcaagaa gatcatctta
     2941 ttaaggggtc tgacgctcag tggaacgaaa aatcaatcta aagtatatat gagtaaactt
     3001 ggtctgacag ttaccttaga aaaactcatc gagcatcaaa tgaaactgca atttattcat
     3061 atcaggatta tcaataccat atttttgaaa aagccgtttc tgtaatgaag gagaaaactc
     3121 accgaggcag ttccatagga tggcaagatc ctggtatcgg tctgcgattc cgactcgtcc
     3181 aacatcaata caacctatta atttcccctc gtcaaaaata aggttatcaa gtgagaaatc
     3241 accatgagtg acgactgaat ccggtgagaa tggcaaaagc ttatgcattt ctttccagac
     3301 ttgttcaaca ggccagccat tacgctcgtc atcaaaatca ctcgcatcaa ccaaaccgtt
     3361 attcattcgt gattgcgcct gagcgagacg aaatacgcga tcgctgttaa aaggacaatt
     3421 acaaacagga atcgaatgca accggcgcag gaacactgcc agcgcatcaa caatattttc
     3481 acctgaatca ggatattctt ctaatacctg gaatgctgtt ttcccgggga tcgcagtggt
     3541 gagtaaccat gcatcatcag gagtacggat aaaatgcttg atggtcggaa gaggcataaa
     3601 ttccgtcagc cagtttagtc tgaccatctc atctgtaaca tcattggcaa cgctaccttt
     3661 gccatgtttc agaaacaact ctggcgcatc gggcttccca tacaatcgat agattgtcgc
     3721 acctgattgc ccgacattat cgcgagccca tttataccca tataaatcag catccatgtt
     3781 ggaatttaat cgcggcctgg agcaagacgt ttcccgttga atatggctca taacacccct
     3841 tgtattactg tttatgtaag cagacagttt tattgttcat gatgatatat ttttatcttg
     3901 tgcaatgtac atcagagatt ttgagacaca accaattatt gaaggcctcc ctaacggggg
     3961 gccttttttt gtttctggtc tcccgcttaa cgatcgttgg ctgttttgtt cgattatcga
     4021 acaaattatt gaaatatcga acaaaacctc taaactactg tggcactgaa tcaaaaaatt
     4081 ataaaccatg atcagaag
//
