[The description below was written by a language model from this plasmid's Addgene catalogue record and the feature table of its GenBank file.]
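Description:
pAJM.690 is a 4,098 bp synthetic bacterial expression plasmid built on a p15A-Kan backbone. It acts as a self-contained small-molecule sensor for DHBA (generally 3,4-dihydroxybenzoic acid) in E. coli. It replicates from the p15A origin, which the catalogue lists as low copy and the feature annotation calls medium copy. This origin is compatible with ColE1-type plasmids, so a second plasmid can be maintained in the same cell. Selection is by kanamycin through the aph(3')-Ia aminoglycoside phosphotransferase gene.

The insert, assembled by Gibson cloning, combines two parts: the regulator PcaUAM and a YFP reporter driven by the cognate output promoter P3B5B. PcaUAM is a variant of the PcaU transcription factor carrying the substitutions K14N, A165T and N201H. Because the plasmid supplies its own regulator, it is intended for strains other than "Marionette" hosts, which the associated publication describes as carrying a set of optimized small-molecule sensors. Adding the inducer should change PcaUAM activity at P3B5B and produce a fluorescent readout.

The feature table annotates only part of this design. It marks an sTRSV hammerhead ribozyme immediately upstream of the EYFP coding sequence. A ribozyme in this position is commonly used as an insulator: it cleaves off the promoter-derived 5' leader so that reporter translation is less dependent on the promoter context. The PcaUAM coding sequence, its promoter, the P3B5B promoter and any terminators are not annotated, and presumably lie in the unlabelled regions of the sequence. The plasmid is suited to characterizing the response of the DHBA sensor or to serving as an inducible-expression reference.
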