Addgene plasmid #108533: pAJM.690
Purpose: PcaUAM + P3B5B-YFP Reporter. DHBA sensor for use in non-Marionette strain.
Depositing lab: Christopher Voigt. Depositing organization: Massachusetts Institute of Technology. Publication: Escherichia coli "Marionette" strains with 12 highly optimized small-molecule sensors. Meyer AJ, Segall-Shapiro TH, Glassey E, Zhang J, Voigt CA. Nat Chem Biol. 2018 Nov 26. pii: 10.1038/s41589-018-0168-3. doi: 10.1038/s41589-018-0168-3. PubMed 30478458.
Backbone
  Vector backbone: p15A-Kan
  Vector type: Bacterial Expression
Growth in bacteria
  Bacterial resistance: Kanamycin, 50 μg/mL
  Growth temperature: 37°C
  Growth strain: NEB Stable
  Copy number: Low Copy
Gene/Insert
  Gene/Insert name: PcaUAM + P3B5B-YFP
  Species: Synthetic
  Mutation: PcaU: K14N A165T N201H
  Cloning method: Gibson Cloning
Terms and licenses: Academic/Nonprofit Terms; Industry Terms: Not Available to Industry
Depositor comments: Please visit https://www.biorxiv.org/content/early/2018/04/10/285866 for bioRxiv preprint.
How to cite: pAJM.690 was a gift from Christopher Voigt (Addgene plasmid # 108533 ; http://n2t.net/addgene:108533 ; RRID:Addgene_108533)
